>Addgene plasmid #187062 | pCMV_miniABEmaxNG(GG) | addgene full sequence | sequence record 368925 | Addgene NGS Result
TTGGCAGTACATCAAGTGTATCATATGCCAAGTACGCCCCCTATTGACGTCAATGACGGTAAATGGCCCG
CCTGGCATTATGCCCAGTACATGACCTTATGGGACTTTCCTACTTGGCAGTACATCTACGTATTAGTCAT
CGCTATTACCATGGTGATGCGGTTTTGGCAGTACATCAATGGGCGTGGATAGCGGTTTGACTCACGGGGA
TTTCCAAGTCTCCACCCCATTGACGTCAATGGGAGTTTGTTTTGGCACCAAAATCAACGGGACTTTCCAA
AATGTCGTAACAACTCCGCCCCATTGACGCAAATGGGCGGTAGGCGTGTACGGTGGGAGGTCTATATAAG
CAGAGCTGGTTTAGTGAACCGTCAGATCCGCTAGAGATCCGCGGCCGCCGCCACCATGGCTAGCATGAAA
CGGACAGCCGACGGAAGCGAGTTCGAGTCACCAAAGAAGAAGCGGAAAGTCGGATCCTCTGAGGTGGAGT
TTTCCCACGAGTACTGGATGAGACATGCCCTGACCCTGGCCAAGAGGGCACGCGATGAGAGGGAGGTGCC
TGTGGGAGCCGTGCTGGTGCTGAACAATAGAGTGATCGGCGAGGGCTGGAACAGAGCCATCGGCCTGCAC
GACCCAACAGGCCATGCCGAAATTATGGCCCTGAGGCAGGGCGGCCTGGTCATGCAGAACTACAGACTGA
TTGACGCCACCCTGTACGGGACATTCGAGCCTTGCGTGATGTGCGCCGGCGCCATGATCCACTCTAGGAT
CGGCCGCGTGGTGTTTGGCGTGAGGAACGCAAAAACCGGCGCCGCAGGCTCCCTGATGGACGTGCTGCAC
TACCCCGGCATGAATCACCGCGTCGAAATTACCGAGGGAATCCTGGCAGATGAATGTGCCGCCCTGCTGT
GCTATTTCTTTCGGATGCCTAGACAGGTGTTCAATGCTCAGAAGAAGGCCCAGAGCTCCACCGACTCCGG
AGGATCTAGCGGAGGCTCCTCTGGCTCTGAGACACCTGGCACAAGCGAGAGCGCAACACCTGAAAGCAGC
GGGGGCAGCAGCGGGGGGTCAGACAAGAAGTACAGCATCGGCCTGGCCATCGGCACCAACTCTGTGGGCT
GGGCCGTGATCACCGACGAGTACAAGGTGCCCAGCAAGAAATTCAAGGTGCTGGGCAACACCGACCGGCA
CAGCATCAAGAAGAACCTGATCGGAGCCCTGCTGTTCGACAGCGGCGAAACAGCCGAGGCCACCCGGCTG
AAGAGAACCGCCAGAAGAAGATACACCAGACGGAAGAACCGGATCTGCTATCTGCAAGAGATCTTCAGCA
ACGAGATGGCCAAGGTGGACGACAGCTTCTTCCACAGACTGGAAGAGTCCTTCCTGGTGGAAGAGGATAA
GAAGCACGAGCGGCACCCCATCTTCGGCAACATCGTGGACGAGGTGGCCTACCACGAGAAGTACCCCACC
ATCTACCACCTGAGAAAGAAACTGGTGGACAGCACCGACAAGGCCGACCTGCGGCTGATCTATCTGGCCC
TGGCCCACATGATCAAGTTCCGGGGCCACTTCCTGATCGAGGGCGACCTGAACCCCGACAACAGCGACGT
GGACAAGCTGTTCATCCAGCTGGTGCAGACCTACAACCAGCTGTTCGAGGAAAACCCCATCAACGCCAGC
GGCGTGGACGCCAAGGCCATCCTGTCTGCCAGACTGAGCAAGAGCAGACGGCTGGAAAATCTGATCGCCC
AGCTGCCCGGCGAGAAGAAGAATGGCCTGTTCGGAAACCTGATTGCCCTGAGCCTGGGCCTGACCCCCAA
CTTCAAGAGCAACTTCGACCTGGCCGAGGATGCCAAACTGCAGCTGAGCAAGGACACCTACGACGACGAC
CTGGACAACCTGCTGGCCCAGATCGGCGACCAGTACGCCGACCTGTTTCTGGCCGCCAAGAACCTGTCCG
ACGCCATCCTGCTGAGCGACATCCTGAGAGTGAACACCGAGATCACCAAGGCCCCCCTGAGCGCCTCTAT
GATCAAGAGATACGACGAGCACCACCAGGACCTGACCCTGCTGAAAGCTCTCGTGCGGCAGCAGCTGCCT
GAGAAGTACAAAGAGATTTTCTTCGACCAGAGCAAGAACGGCTACGCCGGCTACATTGACGGCGGAGCCA
GCCAGGAAGAGTTCTACAAGTTCATCAAGCCCATCCTGGAAAAGATGGACGGCACCGAGGAACTGCTCGT
GAAGCTGAACAGAGAGGACCTGCTGCGGAAGCAGCGGACCTTCGACAACGGCAGCATCCCCCACCAGATC
CACCTGGGAGAGCTGCACGCCATTCTGCGGCGGCAGGAAGATTTTTACCCATTCCTGAAGGACAACCGGG
AAAAGATCGAGAAGATCCTGACCTTCCGCATCCCCTACTACGTGGGCCCTCTGGCCAGGGGAAACAGCAG
ATTCGCCTGGATGACCAGAAAGAGCGAGGAAACCATCACCCCCTGGAACTTCGAGGAAGTGGTGGACAAG
GGCGCTTCCGCCCAGAGCTTCATCGAGCGGATGACCAACTTCGATAAGAACCTGCCCAACGAGAAGGTGC
TGCCCAAGCACAGCCTGCTGTACGAGTACTTCACCGTGTATAACGAGCTGACCAAAGTGAAATACGTGAC
CGAGGGAATGAGAAAGCCCGCCTTCCTGAGCGGCGAGCAGAAAAAGGCCATCGTGGACCTGCTGTTCAAG
ACCAACCGGAAAGTGACCGTGAAGCAGCTGAAAGAGGACTACTTCAAGAAAATCGAGTGCTTCGACTCCG
TGGAAATCTCCGGCGTGGAAGATCGGTTCAACGCCTCCCTGGGCACATACCACGATCTGCTGAAAATTAT
CAAGGACAAGGACTTCCTGGACAATGAGGAAAACGAGGACATTCTGGAAGATATCGTGCTGACCCTGACA
CTGTTTGAGGACAGAGAGATGATCGAGGAACGGCTGAAAACCTATGCCCACCTGTTCGACGACAAAGTGA
TGAAGCAGCTGAAGCGGCGGAGATACACCGGCTGGGGCAGGCTGAGCCGGAAGCTGATCAACGGCATCCG
GGACAAGCAGTCCGGCAAGACAATCCTGGATTTCCTGAAGTCCGACGGCTTCGCCAACAGAAACTTCATG
CAGCTGATCCACGACGACAGCCTGACCTTTAAAGAGGACATCCAGAAAGCCCAGGTGTCCGGCCAGGGCG
ATAGCCTGCACGAGCACATTGCCAATCTGGCCGGCAGCCCCGCCATTAAGAAGGGCATCCTGCAGACAGT
GAAGGTGGTGGACGAGCTCGTGAAAGTGATGGGCCGGCACAAGCCCGAGAACATCGTGATCGAAATGGCC
AGAGAGAACCAGACCACCCAGAAGGGACAGAAGAACAGCCGCGAGAGAATGAAGCGGATCGAAGAGGGCA
TCAAAGAGCTGGGCAGCCAGATCCTGAAAGAACACCCCGTGGAAAACACCCAGCTGCAGAACGAGAAGCT
GTACCTGTACTACCTGCAGAATGGGCGGGATATGTACGTGGACCAGGAACTGGACATCAACCGGCTGTCC
GACTACGATGTGGACCATATCGTGCCTCAGAGCTTTCTGAAGGACGACTCCATCGACAACAAGGTGCTGA
CCAGAAGCGACAAGAACCGGGGCAAGAGCGACAACGTGCCCTCCGAAGAGGTCGTGAAGAAGATGAAGAA
CTACTGGCGGCAGCTGCTGAACGCCAAGCTGATTACCCAGAGAAAGTTCGACAATCTGACCAAGGCCGAG
AGAGGCGGCCTGAGCGAACTGGATAAGGCCGGCTTCATCAAGAGACAGCTGGTGGAAACCCGGCAGATCA
CAAAGCACGTGGCACAGATCCTGGACTCCCGGATGAACACTAAGTACGACGAGAATGACAAGCTGATCCG
GGAAGTGAAAGTGATCACCCTGAAGTCCAAGCTGGTGTCCGATTTCCGGAAGGATTTCCAGTTTTACAAA
GTGCGCGAGATCAACAACTACCACCACGCCCACGACGCCTACCTGAACGCCGTCGTGGGAACCGCCCTGA
TCAAAAAGTACCCTAAGCTGGAAAGCGAGTTCGTGTACGGCGACTACAAGGTGTACGACGTGCGGAAGAT
GATCGCCAAGAGCGAGCAGGAAATCGGCAAGGCTACCGCCAAGTACTTCTTCTACAGCAACATCATGAAC
TTTTTCAAGACCGAGATTACCCTGGCCAACGGCGAGATCCGGAAGCGGCCTCTGATCGAGACAAACGGCG
AAACCGGGGAGATCGTGTGGGATAAGGGCCGGGATTTTGCCACCGTGCGGAAAGTGCTGAGCATGCCCCA
AGTGAATATCGTGAAAAAGACCGAGGTGCAGACAGGCGGCTTCAGCAAAGAGTCTATCAGGCCCAAGAGG
AACAGCGATAAGCTGATCGCCAGAAAGAAGGACTGGGACCCTAAGAAGTACGGCGGCTTCGTCAGCCCCA
CCGTGGCCTATTCTGTGCTGGTGGTGGCCAAAGTGGAAAAGGGCAAGTCCAAGAAACTGAAGAGTGTGAA
AGAGCTGCTGGGGATCACCATCATGGAAAGAAGCAGCTTCGAGAAGAATCCCATCGACTTTCTGGAAGCC
AAGGGCTACAAAGAAGTGAAAAAGGACCTGATCATCAAGCTGCCTAAGTACTCCCTGTTCGAGCTGGAAA
ACGGCCGGAAGAGAATGCTGGCCTCTGCCAGATTCCTGCAGAAGGGAAACGAACTGGCCCTGCCCTCCAA
ATATGTGAACTTCCTGTACCTGGCCAGCCACTATGAGAAGCTGAAGGGCTCCCCCGAGGATAATGAGCAG
AAACAGCTGTTTGTGGAACAGCACAAGCACTACCTGGACGAGATCATCGAGCAGATCAGCGAGTTCTCCA
AGAGAGTGATCCTGGCCGACGCTAATCTGGACAAAGTGCTGTCCGCCTACAACAAGCACCGGGATAAGCC
CATCAGAGAGCAGGCCGAGAATATCATCCACCTGTTTACCCTGACCAATCTGGGAGCCCCTAGGGCCTTC
AAGTACTTTGACACCACCATCGACCGGAAGGTGTACAGGAGCACCAAAGAGGTGCTGGACGCCACCCTGA
TCCACCAGAGCATCACCGGCCTGTACGAGACACGGATCGACCTGTCTCAGCTGGGAGGTGACTCTGGCGG
CTCAAAAAGAACCGCCGACGGCAGCGAATTCGAGCCCAAGAAGAAGAGGAAAGTCTAACCGGTCATCATC
ACCATCACCATTGAGTTTAAACCCGCTGATCAGCCTCGACTGTGCCTTCTAGTTGCCAGCCATCTGTTGT
TTGCCCCTCCCCCGTGCCTTCCTTGACCCTGGAAGGTGCCACTCCCACTGTCCTTTCCTAATAAAATGAG
GAAATTGCATCGCATTGTCTGAGTAGGTGTCATTCTATTCTGGGGGGTGGGGTGGGGCAGGACAGCAAGG
GGGAGGATTGGGAAGACAATAGCAGGCATGCTGGGGATGCGGTGGGCTCTATGGCTTCTGAGGCGGAAAG
AACCAGCTGGGGCTCGATACCGTCGACCTCTAGCTAGAGCTTGGCGTAATCATGGTCATAGCTGTTTCCT
GTGTGAAATTGTTATCCGCTCACAATTCCACACAACATACGAGCCGGAAGCATAAAGTGTAAAGCCTAGG
GTGCCTAATGAGTGAGCTAACTCACATTAATTGCGTTGCGCTCACTGCCCGCTTTCCAGTCGGGAAACCT
GTCGTGCCAGCTGCATTAATGAATCGGCCAACGCGCGGGGAGAGGCGGTTTGCGTATTGGGCGCTCTTCC
GCTTCCTCGCTCACTGACTCGCTGCGCTCGGTCGTTCGGCTGCGGCGAGCGGTATCAGCTCACTCAAAGG
CGGTAATACGGTTATCCACAGAATCAGGGGATAACGCAGGAAAGAACATGTGAGCAAAAGGCCAGCAAAA
GGCCAGGAACCGTAAAAAGGCCGCGTTGCTGGCGTTTTTCCATAGGCTCCGCCCCCCTGACGAGCATCAC
AAAAATCGACGCTCAAGTCAGAGGTGGCGAAACCCGACAGGACTATAAAGATACCAGGCGTTTCCCCCTG
GAAGCTCCCTCGTGCGCTCTCCTGTTCCGACCCTGCCGCTTACCGGATACCTGTCCGCCTTTCTCCCTTC
GGGAAGCGTGGCGCTTTCTCATAGCTCACGCTGTAGGTATCTCAGTTCGGTGTAGGTCGTTCGCTCCAAG
CTGGGCTGTGTGCACGAACCCCCCGTTCAGCCCGACCGCTGCGCCTTATCCGGTAACTATCGTCTTGAGT
CCAACCCGGTAAGACACGACTTATCGCCACTGGCAGCAGCCACTGGTAACAGGATTAGCAGAGCGAGGTA
TGTAGGCGGTGCTACAGAGTTCTTGAAGTGGTGGCCTAACTACGGCTACACTAGAAGAACAGTATTTGGT
ATCTGCGCTCTGCTGAAGCCAGTTACCTTCGGAAAAAGAGTTGGTAGCTCTTGATCCGGCAAACAAACCA
CCGCTGGTAGCGGTGGTTTTTTTGTTTGCAAGCAGCAGATTACGCGCAGAAAAAAAGGATCTCAAGAAGA
TCCTTTGATCTTTTCTACGGGGTCTGACACTCAGTGGAACGAAAACTCACGTTAAGGGATTTTGGTCATG
AGATTATCAAAAAGGATCTTCACCTAGATCCTTTTAAATTAAAAATGAAGTTTTAAATCAATCTAAAGTA
TATATGAGTAAACTTGGTCTGACAGTTACCAATGCTTAATCAGTGAGGCACCTATCTCAGCGATCTGTCT
ATTTCGTTCATCCATAGTTGCCTGACTCCCCGTCGTGTAGATAACTACGATACGGGAGGGCTTACCATCT
GGCCCCAGTGCTGCAATGATACCGCGAGACCCACGCTCACCGGCTCCAGATTTATCAGCAATAAACCAGC
CAGCCGGAAGGGCCGAGCGCAGAAGTGGTCCTGCAACTTTATCCGCCTCCATCCAGTCTATTAATTGTTG
CCGGGAAGCTAGAGTAAGTAGTTCGCCAGTTAATAGTTTGCGCAACGTTGTTGCCATTGCTACAGGCATC
GTGGTGTCACGCTCGTCGTTTGGTATGGCTTCATTCAGCTCCGGTTCCCAACGATCAAGGCGAGTTACAT
GATCCCCCATGTTGTGCAAAAAAGCGGTTAGCTCCTTCGGTCCTCCGATCGTTGTCAGAAGTAAGTTGGC
CGCAGTGTTATCACTCATGGTTATGGCAGCACTGCATAATTCTCTTACTGTCATGCCATCCGTAAGATGC
TTTTCTGTGACTGGTGAGTACTCAACCAAGTCATTCTGAGAATAGTGTATGCGGCGACCGAGTTGCTCTT
GCCCGGCGTCAATACGGGATAATACCGCGCCACATAGCAGAACTTTAAAAGTGCTCATCATTGGAAAACG
TTCTTCGGGGCGAAAACTCTCAAGGATCTTACCGCTGTTGAGATCCAGTTCGATGTAACCCACTCGTGCA
CCCAACTGATCTTCAGCATCTTTTACTTTCACCAGCGTTTCTGGGTGAGCAAAAACAGGAAGGCAAAATG
CCGCAAAAAAGGGAATAAGGGCGACACGGAAATGTTGAATACTCATACTCTTCCTTTTTCAATATTATTG
AAGCATTTATCAGGGTTATTGTCTCATGAGCGGATACATATTTGAATGTATTTAGAAAAATAAACAAATA
GGGGTTCCGCGCACATTTCCCCGAAAAGTGCCACCTGACGTCGACGGATCGGGAGATCGATCTCCCGATC
CCCTAGGGTCGACTCTCAGTACAATCTGCTCTGATGCCGCATAGTTAAGCCAGTATCTGCTCCCTGCTTG
TGTGTTGGAGGTCGCTGAGTAGTGCGCGAGCAAAATTTAAGCTACAACAAGGCAAGGCTTGACCGACAAT
TGCATGAAGAATCTGCTTAGGGTTAGGCGTTTTGCGCTGCTTCGCGATGTACGGGCCAGATATACGCGTT
GACATTGATTATTGACTAGTTATTAATAGTAATCAATTACGGGGTCATTAGTTCATAGCCCATATATTGA
GTTCCGCGTTACATAACTTACGGTAAATGGCCCGCCTGGCTGACCGCCCAACGACCCCCGCCCATTGACG
TCAATAATGACGTATGTTCCCATAGTAACGCCAATAGGGACTTTCCATTGACGTCAATGGGTGGAGTATT
TACGGTAAACTGCCCAC
Features (pLannotate 1.2.2; 16 found; start..end, strand, type, name):
    154..357     +  promoter       CMV promoter: human cytomegalovirus (CMV) immediate early promoter
    478..972     +  CDS            tadA: TADA_ECOLI - Also known as yfhC. Experimental evidence at protein level: Swiss-Prot protein existence level 1. Catalyzes the deamination of adenosine to inosine at the wobble position 34 of tRNA(Arg2). Essential for cell viability. From Escherichia coli (strain K12).
   1072..2673    +  CDS            dCas9(N): N-terminal portion of catalytically inactive Streptococcus pyogenes dCas9 carrying the D10A mutation (Zetsche et al., 2015)
   2674..5168    +  CDS            Cas9(C) (fragment): C-terminal portion of Streptococcus pyogenes Cas9 (Zetsche et al., 2015)
   5290..5514    +  polyA_signal   bGH poly(A) signal: bovine growth hormone polyadenylation signal
   5518..5539    +  promoter       SV40 promoter (fragment): SV40 enhancer and early promoter
   5544..5560    +  misc_feature   MCS (fragment): pBluescript multiple cloning site
   5609..5625    -  protein_bind   lac operator: The lac repressor binds to the lac operator to inhibit transcription in E. coli. This inhibition can be relieved by adding lactose or isopropyl-β-D-thiogalactopyranoside (IPTG). lac repressor encoded by lacI
   5633..5663    -  promoter       lac promoter: promoter for the E. coli lac operon
   5678..5699    -  protein_bind   CAP binding site: CAP binding activates transcription in the presence of cAMP. E. coli catabolite activator protein
   5712..5804    -  CDS            lacI (fragment): lac repressor; lacI; The lac repressor binds to the lac operator to inhibit transcription in E. coli. This inhibition can be relieved by adding lactose or isopropyl-β-D-thiogalactopyranoside (IPTG).
   5987..6575    -  rep_origin     ori: high-copy-number ColE1/pMB1/pBR322/pUC origin of replication
   6746..7606    -  CDS            AmpR: β-lactamase; bla; confers resistance to ampicillin, carbenicillin, and related antibiotics
   7607..7711    -  promoter       AmpR promoter: bla
   7782..7826    -  misc_feature   bom (fragment): basis of mobility region from pBR322
   8057..153     +  enhancer       CMV enhancer (across the origin): human cytomegalovirus immediate early enhancer
