[The description below was written by a language model from this plasmid's Addgene catalogue record and pLannotate feature annotations shown in this document.]
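Description:
pCMV_miniABEmaxNG(GG) is a mammalian expression plasmid of about 8.2 kb encoding an adenine base editor built on the pCMV backbone. It is maintained in E. coli through a high-copy ColE1/pUC-type origin and selected with ampicillin via the β-lactamase gene under its own promoter. Short remnants of lac regulatory elements, a lacI fragment, a pBluescript polylinker fragment, an SV40 promoter fragment and a bom fragment are also annotated. These appear to be backbone leftovers rather than functional parts. No mammalian selection marker is annotated.

The payload is a single synthetic open reading frame cloned between NotI and AgeI sites, driven by the CMV enhancer and immediate-early promoter and terminated by the bovine growth hormone polyadenylation signal. A single TadA-derived adenosine deaminase domain (annotated by homology to E. coli tadA) is placed at the N-terminus. This matches the "mini" ABEmax design, which uses one deaminase copy rather than a dimer. It is followed after a short gap, presumably a linker, by Streptococcus pyogenes Cas9 carrying the D10A mutation, detected as two contiguous segments. By its name, the Cas9 portion is the SpCas9-NG variant, which recognises relaxed NG PAMs and so widens the range of targetable adenines. The record does not explain the "(GG)" designation, and it does not annotate nuclear localisation signals or the specific NG or deaminase substitutions. No guide RNA cassette is present, so a guide must be supplied separately.

The plasmid is suited to transient expression for A•T-to-G•C base editing in mammalian cells. It was deposited in connection with work on in vivo base editing in adult dystrophic mice.
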