Addgene plasmid #187062: pCMV_miniABEmaxNG(GG)
Purpose: miniABEmax(GG)-SpCas9-NG
Depositing lab: Renzhi Han. Publication: Efficient precise in vivo base editing in adult dystrophic mice. Xu L, Zhang C, Li H, Wang P, Gao Y, Mokadam NA, Ma J, Arnold WD, Han R. Nat Commun. 2021 Jun 17;12(1):3719. doi: 10.1038/s41467-021-23996-y. PubMed 34140489.
Backbone
  Vector backbone: pCMV
  Vector type: Mammalian Expression, CRISPR
Growth in bacteria
  Bacterial resistance: Ampicillin, 100 μg/mL
  Growth temperature: 37°C
  Growth strain: DH5alpha
  Copy number: High Copy
Gene/Insert
  Gene/Insert name: miniABEmax(GG)-SpCas9-NG
  Species: Synthetic
  Promoter: CMV
  Cloning method: Restriction Enzyme; 5′ cloning site NotI (not destroyed); 3′ cloning site AgeI (not destroyed)
  Sequencing primers: 5′ TACGGTGGGAGGTCTATATAAGCAGAG
Terms and licenses: Academic/Nonprofit Terms; Industry Terms: Not Available to Industry
How to cite: pCMV_miniABEmaxNG(GG) was a gift from Renzhi Han (Addgene plasmid # 187062 ; http://n2t.net/addgene:187062 ; RRID:Addgene_187062)
